>Addgene plasmid #72866 | pRB35 | depositor full sequence | sequence record 136548 | pRB35 sequence 4440 bps
GCCCCTGCAGCCGAATTATATTATTTTTGCCAAATAATTTTTAACAAAAGCTCTGAAGTCTTCTTCATTT
AAATTCTTAGATGATACTTCATCTGGAAAATTGTCCCAATTAGTAGCATCACGCTGTGAGTAAGTTCTAA
ACCATTTTTTTATTGTTGTATTATCTCTAATCTTACTACTCGATGAGTTTTCGGTATTATCTCTATTTTT
AACTTGGAGCAGGTTCCATTCATTGTTTTTTTCATCATAGTGAATAAAATCAACTGCTTTAACACTTGTG
CCTGAACACCATATCCATCCGGCGTAATACGACTCACTATAGGGAGAGCGGCCGCCAGATCTTCCGGATG
GCTCGAGTTTTTCAGCAAGATAAGTTCCTATACTTTCTAGAGAATAGGAACTTCCATATGGGCGCGCCCT
GTTGGAATATACTATTCAACCTACAAAAATAACGTTAAACAACACTACTTTATATTTGATATGAATGGCC
ACACCTTTTATGCCATAAAACATATTGTAAGAGAATACCACTCTTTTTATTCCTTCTTTCCTTCTTGTAC
GTTTTTTGCTGTGAGTAGGTCGTGGTGCTGGTGTTGCAGTTGAAATAACTTAAAATATAAATCATAAAAC
TCAAACATAAACTTGACTATTTATTTATTTATTAAGAAAGGAGGTACCGGTGGCGCGCCATGACCGAGTA
CAAGCCTACAGTGCGACTGGCCACACGCGATGACGTTCCCAGAGCCGTTCGGACGTTGGCTGCCGCGTTT
GCGGACTATCCCGCAACTCGCCATACTGTGGACCCTGATCGCCACATCGAGAGGGTGACTGAGCTTCAGG
AGCTGTTCCTGACCAGGGTAGGGCTGGACATAGGCAAGGTCTGGGTGGCCGACGATGGAGCCGCTGTTGC
GGTGTGGACTACCCCAGAGAGCGTGGAAGCAGGGGCTGTCTTTGCCGAAATTGGGCCAAGGATGGCCGAA
CTGTCTGGGTCCCGTTTGGCTGCCCAACAGCAGATGGAAGGACTGCTTGCCCCACATCGACCCAAGGAGC
CTGCATGGTTCCTCGCTACCGTGGGTGTGAGCCCAGATCACCAGGGCAAAGGTCTGGGATCAGCCGTCGT
TCTGCCTGGCGTCGAGGCTGCTGAGAGAGCAGGAGTACCGGCATTCCTCGAAACCAGTGCTCCACGGAAC
CTCCCGTTCTACGAGAGACTGGGCTTTACGGTCACAGCCGATGTGGAAGTGCCCGAAGGCCCTAGAACCT
GGTGCATGACACGGAAACCCGGTGCATGAAAATTAAATATAAATAAAGCTATTAAAATAAATTACTATCT
AACATATGCCTAGGCTTGTTGATTTGTTTTTTGTTTATTTACTGCGGTAATTCCTAGTCTTAGAAGCTTA
TTGAACTTGTTGATGCCTTCTGGTTGGGAAATCCTCCTCTTTATACCCGATCCAGTCCAATCGAAACTGT
GGGCCGTGGTGCCCGATAAGATAAGAAAGCCGTGTGCAAGTCGATCGGCGTGCGCAAAAGCATAATGCTT
TTTCTGCCCGGCGATGATAAGCGATTTGCACACGCCCTGATAACAGGAATTGATTTTTTTGGTGCGCAAA
GCAGTGAAAGCTCTATAAGAATGCTGGACCGCCAGTCGACAATCATCAAACAGTGCTAGCTAACGGCTAA
GTGAATCAAGTTTATTTTAATATAATCAACAACAAAATATTTTAACACAAACCTAGGGAAGTTCCTATAC
TTTCTAGAGAATAGGAACTTCTAATCCAAAATGGGATCCACCGGTGAATTCGGTACCTCTCCAGCTGCTC
CAAGCGGCGGTACTAGTATCTTTCTAGAAGATCTCCTACAATATTCTCAGCTGCCATGGAAAATCGATGT
TCTTCTTTTATTCTCTCAAGATTTTCAGGCTGTATATTAAAACTTATATTAAGAACTATGCTAACCACCT
CATCAGGAACCGTTGTAGGTGGCGTGGGTTTTCTTGGCAATCGACTCTCATGAAAACTACGAGCTAAATA
TTCAATATGTTCCTCTTGACCAACTTTATTCTGCATTTTTTTTGAACGAGGTTTAGAGCAAGCTTCAGGA
AACTGAGACAGGAATTTTATTAAAAATTTAAATTTTGAAGAAAGTTCAGGGTTAATAGCATCCATTTTTT
GCTTTGCAAGTTCCTCAGCATTCTTAACAAAAGACGTCTCTTTTGACATGTTTAAAGTTTAAACCTCCTG
TGTGAAATTATTATCCGCTCATAATTCCACACATTATACGAGCCGGAAGCATAAAGTGTAAAGCCTGGGG
TGCCTAATGAGTGAGCTAACTCACATTAATTGCGTTGCGCTCACTGCCAATTGCTTTCCAGTCGGGAAAC
CTGTCGTGCCAGCTGCATTAATGAATCGGCCAACGCGCGGGGAGAGGCGGTTTGCGTATTGGGCGCTCTT
CCGCTTCCTCGCTCACTGACTCGCTGCGCTCGGTCGTTCGGCTGCGGCGAGCGGTATCAGCTCACTCAAA
GGCGGTAATACGGTTATCCACAGAATCAGGGGATAACGCAGGAAAGAACATGTGAGCAAAAGGCCAGCAA
AAGGCCAGGAACCGTAAAAAGGCCGCGTTGCTGGCGTTTTTCCATAGGCTCCGCCCCCCTGACGAGCATC
ACAAAAATCGACGCTCAAGTCAGAGGTGGCGAAACCCGACAGGACTATAAAGATACCAGGCGTTTCCCCC
TGGAAGCTCCCTCGTGCGCTCTCCTGTTCCGACCCTGCCGCTTACCGGATACCTGTCCGCCTTTCTCCCT
TCGGGAAGCGTGGCGCTTTCTCATAGCTCACGCTGTAGGTATCTCAGTTCGGTGTAGGTCGTTCGCTCCA
AGCTGGGCTGTGTGCACGAACCCCCCGTTCAGCCCGACCGCTGCGCCTTATCCGGTAACTATCGTCTTGA
GTCCAACCCGGTAAGACACGACTTATCGCCACTGGCAGCAGCCACTGGTAACAGGATTAGCAGAGCGAGG
TATGTAGGCGGTGCTACAGAGTTCTTGAAGTGGTGGCCTAACTACGGCTACACTAGAAGGACAGTATTTG
GTATCTGCGCTCTGCTGAAGCCAGTTACCTTCGGAAAAAGAGTTGGTAGCTCTTGATCCGGCAAACAAAC
CACCGCTGGTAGCGGTGGTTTTTTTGTTTGCAAGCAGCAGATTACGCGCAGAAAAAAAGGATCTCAAGAA
GATCCTTTGATCTTTTCTACGGGGTCTGACGCTCAGTGGAACGAAAACTCACGTTAAGGGATTTTGGTCA
TGAGATTATCAAAAAGGATCTTCACCTAGATCCTTTTAAATTAAAAATGAAGTTTTAAATCAATCTAAAG
TATATATGAGTAAACTTGGTCTGACAGTTACCAATGCTTAATCAGTGAGGCACCTATCTCAGCGATCTGT
CTATTTCGTTCATCCATAGTTGCCTGACTCCCCGTCGTGTAGATAACTACGATACGGGAGGGCTTACCAT
CTGGCCCCAGTGCTGCAATGATACCGCGAGACCCACGCTCACCGGCTCCAGATTTATCAGCAATAAACCA
GCCAGCCGGAAGGGCCGAGCGCAGAAGTGGTCCTGCAACTTTATCCGCCTCCATCCAGTCTATTAATTGT
TGCCGGGAAGCTAGAGTAAGTAGTTCGCCAGTTAATAGTTTGCGCAACGTTGTTGCCATTGCTACAGGCA
TCGTGGTGTCACGCTCGTCGTTTGGTATGGCTTCATTCAGCTCCGGTTCCCAACGATCAAGGCGAGTTAC
ATGATCCCCCATGTTGTGCAAAAAAGCGGTTAGCTCCTTCGGTCCTCCGATCGTTGTCAGAAGTAAGTTG
GCCGCAGTGTTATCACTCATGGTTATGGCAGCACTGCATAATTCTCTTACTGTCATGCCATCCGTAAGAT
GCTTTTCTGTGACTGGTGAGTACTCAACCAAGTCATTCTGAGAATAGTGTATGCGGCGACCGAGTTGCTC
TTGCCCGGCGTCAATACGGGATAATACCGCGCCACATAGCAGAACTTTAAAAGTGCTCATCATTGGAAAA
CGTTCTTCGGGGCGAAAACTCTCAAGGATCTTACCGCTGTTGAGATCCAGTTCGATGTAACCCACTCGTG
CACCCAACTGATCTTCAGCATCTTTTACTTTCACCAGCGTTTCTGGGTGAGCAAAAACAGGAAGGCAAAA
TGCCGCAAAAAAGGGAATAAGGGCGACACGGAAATGTTGAATACTCATACTCTTCCTTTTTCAATATTAT
TGAAGCATTTATCAGGGTTATTGTCTCATGAGCGGATACATATTTGAATGTATTTAGAAAAATAAACAAA
TAGGGGTTCCGCGCACATTTCCCCGAAAAGTGCCACCTGACGTCTAAGAAACCATTATTATCATGACATT
AACCTATAAAAATAGGCGTATCACGAGGCC
Features (pLannotate 1.2.2; 12 found; start..end, strand, type, name):
    305..323     +  promoter       T7 promoter: promoter for bacteriophage T7 RNA polymerase
    372..404     -  protein_bind   FRT (minimal): supports FLP-mediated excision but not integration (Turan and Bode, 2011) FLP recombinase from the Saccharomyces cerevisiae 2μ plasmid
    420..672     +  promoter       copia promoter (fragment): strong promoter from the Drosophila transposable element copia (Sinclair et al., 1986)
    690..1286    +  CDS            pac: PUAC_STRAD - Protein predicted: Swiss-Prot protein existence level 4. Detoxification of puromycin. From Streptomyces alboniger.
   1738..1771    -  protein_bind   FRT (minimal): supports FLP-mediated excision but not integration (Turan and Bode, 2011) FLP recombinase from the Saccharomyces cerevisiae 2μ plasmid
   1818..2219    -  CDS            eco47IR (fragment): T2E7_ECOLX - Protein predicted: Swiss-Prot protein existence level 4. Recognizes the double-stranded sequence GGWCC and cleaves after G-1. From Escherichia coli.
   2272..2302    -  promoter       lac UV5 promoter: E. coli lac promoter with an "up" mutation
   2317..2338    -  protein_bind   CAP binding site: CAP binding activates transcription in the presence of cAMP. E. coli catabolite activator protein
   2363..2446    -  CDS            lacI (fragment): lac repressor; lacI; The lac repressor binds to the lac operator to inhibit transcription in E. coli. This inhibition can be relieved by adding lactose or isopropyl-β-D-thiogalactopyranoside (IPTG).
   2629..3217    -  rep_origin     ori: high-copy-number ColE1/pMB1/pBR322/pUC origin of replication
   3388..4248    -  CDS            AmpR: β-lactamase; bla; confers resistance to ampicillin, carbenicillin, and related antibiotics
   4249..4353    -  promoter       AmpR promoter: bla
