[The description below was written by a language model from this plasmid's Addgene catalogue record and pLannotate feature annotations shown in this document.]
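Description:
pRB35 is a 4,440 bp template plasmid built on the pJet1.2 cloning backbone and intended for genome editing in cultured Drosophila melanogaster cells, where it serves as the base vector for N-terminal tagging with constitutive puromycin resistance. In E. coli it is maintained by a high-copy ColE1/pUC-type origin and selected with ampicillin through the bla gene and its own promoter. Backbone remnants typical of pJet1.2 are also annotated: a T7 promoter, a lac UV5 promoter with CAP binding site, a short lacI fragment, and a fragment of the eco47IR lethal gene, which is interrupted by the cloned insert. The depositor notes that bacteria carrying this backbone grow poorly and give low plasmid yields.

The roughly 1.45 kb synthetic insert, cloned between XhoI and SpeI, consists of a selection cassette bounded by two minimal FRT sites. Within it, a fragment of the strong copia transposon promoter drives the pac gene from Streptomyces alboniger, conferring puromycin resistance on insect cells. The catalogue entry states that this cassette is followed by the Drosophila mtnDE promoter, still inside the FRT-flanked region; the automated annotation does not label this element, but an unannotated stretch between the end of pac and the second FRT is where it would be expected to lie. The minimal FRT sites support FLP-mediated excision, which would allow the marker and the mtnDE promoter to be removed after selection. As a base vector, pRB35 carries no annotated epitope or fluorescent tag. The record does not detail how derivatives are made or used, but the design fits use as a template into which tag sequences are added downstream of the cassette for N-terminal modification of a target gene.
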