Addgene plasmid #72866: pRB35
Purpose: template base vector for N-terminal tagging, constitutive Puromycin resistance
Depositing lab: Klaus Foerstemann. Depositing organization: Ludwig-Maximilians-Universitaet Muenchen (LMU). Publication: A Comprehensive Toolbox for Genome Editing in Cultured Drosophila melanogaster Cells. Kunzelmann S, Bottcher R, Schmidts I, Forstemann K. G3 (Bethesda). 2016 Jun 1;6(6):1777-85. doi: 10.1534/g3.116.028241. PubMed 27172193.
Backbone
  Vector backbone: pJet1.2
  Backbone size w/o insert (bp): 2974
  Total vector size (bp): 4440
  Modifications to backbone: contains a copia-Puromycin cassette, followed by the Drosophila mtnDE promoter, flanked by FRT-sites
  Vector type: Insect Expression
  Selectable markers: Puromycin
Growth in bacteria
  Bacterial resistance: Ampicillin, 100 μg/mL
  Growth temperature: 37°C
  Growth strain: DH5alpha
  Copy number: High Copy
Gene/Insert
  Gene/Insert name: base vector for N-terminal tags, Puro
  Species: Synthetic
  Insert size (bp): 1454
  Cloning method: Restriction Enzyme; 5′ cloning site XhoI (not destroyed); 3′ cloning site SpeI (not destroyed)
  Sequencing primers: 5′ pJet fwd; 3′ pJet rev
Terms and licenses: Academic/Nonprofit Terms; Industry Terms: Not Available to Industry
Depositor comments: We observe rather poor growth of bacteria with the pJet1.2 backbone, resulting in low yields of the plasmid preps.
How to cite: pRB35 was a gift from Klaus Foerstemann (Addgene plasmid # 72866 ; http://n2t.net/addgene:72866 ; RRID:Addgene_72866)
