>Addgene plasmid #72866 | pRB35 | addgene partial sequence | sequence record 139701 | T7 5'-TAATACGACTCACTATAGGG-3'
GCTCGAGTTTTTCAGCAAGATAAGTTCCTATACTTTCTAGAGAATAGGAACTTCCATATGGGCGCGCCCT
GTTGGAATATACTATTCAACCTACAAAAATAACGTTAAACAACACTACTTTATATTTGATATGAATGGCC
ACACCTTTTATGCCATAAAACATATTGTAAGAGAATACCACTCTTTTTATTCCTTCTTTCCTTCTTGTAC
GTTTTTTGCTGTGAGTAGGTCGTGGTGCTGGTGTTGCAGTTGAAATAACTTAAAATATAAATCATAAAAC
TCAAACATAAACTTGACTATTTATTTATTTATTAAGAAAGGAGGTACCGGTGGCGCGCCATGACCGAGTA
CAAGCCTACAGTGCGACTGGCCACACGCGATGACGTTCCCAGAGCCGTTCGGACGTTGGCTGCCGCGTTT
GCGGACTATCCCGCAACTCGCCATACTGTGGACCCTGATCGCCACATCGAGAGGGTGACTGAGCTTCAGG
AGCTGTTCCTGACCAGGGTAGGGCTGGACATAGGCAAGGTCTGGGTGGCCGACGATGGAGCCGCTGTTGC
GGTGTGGACTACCCCAGAGAGCGTGGAAGCAGGGGCTGTCTTTGCCGAAATTGGGCCAAGGATGGCCGAA
CTGTCTGGGTCCCGTTTGGCTGCCCAACAGCAGATGGAAGGACTGCTTGCCCCACATCGACCCAAGGAGC
CTGCATGGTTCCTCGCTACCGTGGGTGTGAGCCCAGATCACCAGGGCAAAGGTCTGGGATCAGCCGTCGT
TCTGCCTGGCGTCGAGGCTGCTGAGAGAG
