>Addgene plasmid #72866 | pRB35 | addgene partial sequence | sequence record 139702 | pTac-F 5'-cggctcgtataatgtgtgga-3'
ATGTCAAAAGAGACGTCTTTTGTTAAGAATGCTGAGGAACTTGCAAAGCAAAAAATGGATGCTATTAACC
CTGAACTTTCTTCAAAATTTAAATTTTTAATAAAATTCCTGTCTCAGTTTCCTGAAGCTTGCTCTAAACC
TCGTTCAAAAAAAATGCAGAATAAAGTTGGTCAAGAGGAACATATTGAATATTTAGCTCGTAGTTTTCAT
GAGAGTCGATTGCCAAGAAAACCCACGCCACCTACAACGGTTCCTGATGAGGTGGTTAGCATAGTTCTTA
ATATAAGTTTTAATATACAGCCTGAAAATCTTGAGAGAATAAAAGAAGAACATCGATTTTCCATGGCAGC
TGAGAATATTGTAGGAGATCTTCTAGAAAGATACTAGTACCGCCGCTTGGAGCAGCTGGAGAGGTACCGA
ATTCACCGGTGGATCCCATTTTGGATTAGAAGTTCCTATTCTCTAGAAAGTATAGGAACTTCCCTAGGTT
TGTGTTAAAATATTTTGTTGTTGATTATATTAAAATAAACTTGATTCACTTAGCCGTTAGCTAGCACTGT
TTGATGATTGTCGACTGGCGGTCCAGCATTCTTATAGAGCTTTCACTGCTTTGCGCACCAAAAAAATCAA
TTCCTGTTATCAGGGCGTGTGCAAATCGCTTATCATCGCCGGGCAGAAAAAGCATTATGCTTTTGCGCAC
GCCGATCGACTTGCACACGGCTTTCTTATCTTATCGGGCACCACGGCCCACAGTTTCGATTGGACTGGAT
CGGGTATAAAGAGGAGGATTTCCCAACCAGAAGGCATCAACAAGTTCAATAAGCTTCTAAGACTAG
